Addgene plasmid #36710: TAL2273
Depositing lab: Keith Joung. Depositing organization: Massachusetts General Hospital. Publication: FLASH assembly of TALENs for high-throughput genome editing. Reyon D, Tsai SQ, Khayter C, Foden JA, Sander JD, Joung JK. Nat Biotechnol. 2012 Apr 8. doi: 10.1038/nbt.2170. PubMed 22484455.
Backbone
  Vector backbone: JDS71
  Backbone manufacturer: Joung lab (Addgene Plasmid # 32287)
  Backbone size w/o insert (bp): 6447
  Vector type: Mammalian, T7 for in vitro mRNA synthesis
Growth in bacteria
  Bacterial resistance: Ampicillin, 100 μg/mL
  Growth temperature: 37°C
  Growth strain: XL1 Blue
  Copy number: High Copy
Gene/Insert
  Gene/Insert name: KRAS-TALEN_Right (alt name: KRAS)
  Species: H. sapiens (human)
  Insert size (bp): 1538
  Entrez Gene: Kras (a.k.a. K-Ras, K-Ras 2, K-ras, Ki-ras, Kras-2, Kras2, c-K-ras, c-Ki-ras, p21B, ras)
  Promoter: CMV
  Tag / fusion protein: 3X Flag (N terminal on backbone); WT FOKI (C terminal on backbone)
  Cloning method: Restriction Enzyme; 5′ cloning site BsmBI (destroyed during cloning); 3′ cloning site BsmBI (destroyed during cloning)
  Sequencing primers: 5′ CMV-F; 3′ BGH-rev
Terms and licenses: Academic/Nonprofit Terms; Industry Terms: Not Available to Industry
Depositor comments: Target binding site: TTGCCTACGCCACCAGC It is strongly recommended that users perform a diagnostic digest to verify this plasmid prior to use. For example, a double digest of the plasmid with BamHI and KpnI should result in two bands at 2.2kb and 5.9kb.
How to cite: TAL2273 was a gift from Keith Joung (Addgene plasmid # 36710 ; http://n2t.net/addgene:36710 ; RRID:Addgene_36710)
