[The description below was written by a language model from this plasmid's Addgene catalogue record.]
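Description:
TAL2273 is a mammalian expression plasmid encoding the right-hand monomer of a TALEN pair directed at the human KRAS gene. It was built in the JDS71 backbone, a TALEN expression vector of about 6.4 kb. A roughly 1.5 kb array of TAL effector repeats, produced by the FLASH assembly method, was inserted between two BsmBI sites that were destroyed during cloning. The plasmid is maintained at high copy in E. coli under ampicillin selection. No feature table accompanies the record, so details such as the replication origin or any mammalian selection marker are not stated.

The repeat array specifies DNA recognition, and the backbone supplies the flanking parts of the nuclease: an N-terminal 3X FLAG tag for detection and a C-terminal wild-type FokI cleavage domain. Expression in mammalian cells is driven by the CMV promoter, and the use of a BGH reverse sequencing primer suggests a BGH polyadenylation region downstream of the coding sequence. The vector type also lists a T7 promoter, which allows in vitro transcription of TALEN mRNA for delivery by routes such as injection.

Because FokI must dimerize to cut DNA, this construct is intended for use with a matching left-hand KRAS TALEN that binds the opposite strand across a spacer. Together they make a double-strand break at the target locus. Repair of that break can yield indel mutations or, if a donor template is supplied, targeted sequence changes. The Entrez entry linked to the record uses mouse-style Kras nomenclature, although the stated species is human.
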