>Addgene plasmid #36710 | TAL2273 | depositor partial sequence | sequence record 45903 | TAL2273 sequence 1538 bps
GAACCTGACCCCAGACCAGGTAGTCGCAATCGCGTCAAACGGAGGGGGAAAGCAAGCCCTGGAAACCGTG
CAAAGGTTGTTGCCGGTCCTTTGTCAAGACCACGGCCTTACACCGGAGCAAGTCGTGGCCATTGCAAATA
ATAACGGTGGCAAACAGGCTCTTGAGACGGTTCAGAGACTTCTCCCAGTTCTCTGTCAAGCCCACGGGCT
GACTCCCGATCAAGTTGTAGCGATTGCGTCGCATGACGGAGGGAAACAAGCATTGGAGACTGTCCAACGG
CTCCTTCCCGTGTTGTGTCAAGCCCACGGTTTGACGCCTGCACAAGTGGTCGCCATCGCCAGCCATGATG
GCGGTAAGCAGGCGCTGGAAACAGTACAGCGCCTGCTGCCTGTACTGTGCCAGGATCATGGACTGACCCC
AGACCAGGTAGTCGCAATCGCGTCAAACGGAGGGGGAAAGCAAGCCCTGGAAACCGTGCAAAGGTTGTTG
CCGGTCCTTTGTCAAGACCACGGCCTTACACCGGAGCAAGTCGTGGCCATTGCAAGCAACATCGGTGGCA
AACAGGCTCTTGAGACGGTTCAGAGACTTCTCCCAGTTCTCTGTCAAGCCCACGGGCTGACTCCCGATCA
AGTTGTAGCGATTGCGTCGCATGACGGAGGGAAACAAGCATTGGAGACTGTCCAACGGCTCCTTCCCGTG
TTGTGTCAAGCCCACGGTTTGACGCCTGCACAAGTGGTCGCCATCGCCAACAACAACGGCGGTAAGCAGG
CGCTGGAAACAGTACAGCGCCTGCTGCCTGTACTGTGCCAGGATCATGGACTGACCCCAGACCAGGTAGT
CGCAATCGCGTCACATGACGGGGGAAAGCAAGCCCTGGAAACCGTGCAAAGGTTGTTGCCGGTCCTTTGT
CAAGACCACGGCCTTACACCGGAGCAAGTCGTGGCCATTGCATCCCACGACGGTGGCAAACAGGCTCTTG
AGACGGTTCAGAGACTTCTCCCAGTTCTCTGTCAAGCCCACGGGCTGACTCCCGATCAAGTTGTAGCGAT
TGCGTCGAACATTGGAGGGAAACAAGCATTGGAGACTGTCCAACGGCTCCTTCCCGTGTTGTGTCAAGCC
CACGGTTTGACGCCTGCACAAGTGGTCGCCATCGCCAGCCATGATGGCGGTAAGCAGGCGCTGGAAACAG
TACAGCGCCTGCTGCCTGTACTGTGCCAGGATCATGGACTGACCCCAGACCAGGTAGTCGCAATCGCGTC
ACATGACGGGGGAAAGCAAGCCCTGGAAACCGTGCAAAGGTTGTTGCCGGTCCTTTGTCAAGACCACGGC
CTTACACCGGAGCAAGTCGTGGCCATTGCAAGCAACATCGGTGGCAAACAGGCTCTTGAGACGGTTCAGA
GACTTCTCCCAGTTCTCTGTCAAGCCCACGGGCTGACTCCCGATCAAGTTGTAGCGATTGCGAATAACAA
TGGAGGGAAACAAGCATTGGAGACTGTCCAACGGCTCCTTCCCGTGTTGTGTCAAGCCCACGGTCTGA
