>Addgene plasmid #36710 | TAL2273 | addgene partial sequence | sequence record 47994 | CMV-F 5'-CGCAAATGGGCGGTAGGCGTG-3'
AGAACCCACTGCTTACTGGCTTATCGAAATTAATACGACTCACTATAGGGAGACCCAAGCTGGCTAGCAC
CATGGACTACAAAGACCATGACGGTGATTATAAAGATCATGACATCGATTACAAGGATGACGATGACAAG
ATGGCCCCCAAGAAGAAGAGGAAGGTGGGCATTCACCGCGGGGTACCTATGGTGGACTTGAGGACACTCG
GTTATTCGCAACAGCAACAGGAGAAAATCAAGCCTAAGGTCAGGAGCACCGTCGCGCAACACCACGAGGC
GCTTGTGGGGCATGGCTTCACTCATGCGCATATTGTCGCGCTTTCACAGCACCCTGCGGCGCTTGGGACG
GTGGCTGTCAAATACCAAGATATGATTGCGGCCCTGCCCGAAGCCACGCACGAGGCAATTGTAGGGGTCG
GTAAACAGTGGTCGGGAGCGCGAGCACTTGAGGCGCTGCTGACTGTGGCGGGTGAGCTTAGGGGGCCTCC
GCTCCAGCTCGACACCGGGCAGCTGCTGAAGATCGCGAAGAGAGGGGGAGTAACAGCGGTAGAGGCAGTG
CACGCCTGGCGCAATGCGCTCACCGGGGCCCCCTTGAACCTGACCCCAGACCAGGTAGTCGCAATCGCGT
CAAACGGAGGGGGAAAGCAAGCCCTGGAAACCGTGCAAAGGTTGTTGCCGGTCCTTTGTCAAGACCACGG
CCTTACACCGGAGCAAGTCGTGGCCATTGCAAATAATAACGGTGGCAAACAGGCTCTTGAGACGGTTCAG
AGACTTCTCCCAGTTCTCTGTCAAGCCCACGGG
